>Addgene plasmid #121001 | C95m | addgene full sequence | sequence record 236130 | Addgene NGS Result
CGTATCACGAGGCAGAATTTCAGATAAAAAAAATCCTTAGCTTTCGCTAAGGATGATTTCTGGAATTCGC
GGCCGCTTCTAGAGACTAGTGGGTCTCAAATGAACACGATTAACATCGCTAAGAACGACTTCTCTGACAT
CGAACTGGCTGCTATCCCGTTCAACACTCTGGCTGACCATTACGGTGAGCGTTTAGCTCGCGAACAGTTG
GCCCTTGAGCATGAGTCTTACGAGATGGGTGAAGCACGCTTCCGCAAGATGTTTGAGCGTCAACTTAAAG
CTGGTGAGGTTGCGGATAACGCTGCCGCCAAGCCTCTCATCACTACCCTACTCCCTAAGATGATTGCACG
CATCAACGACTGGTTTGAGGAAGTGAAAGCTAAGCGCGGCAAGCGCCCGACAGCCTTCCAGTTCCTGCAA
GAAATCAAGCCGGAAGCCGTAGCGTACATCACCATTAAGACCACTCTGGCTTGCCTAACCAGTGCTGACA
ATACAACCGTTCAGGCTGTAGCAAGCGCAATCGGTCGGGCCATTGAGGACGAGGCTCGCTTCGGTCGTAT
CCGTGACCTTGAAGCTAAGCACTTCAAGAAAAACGTTGAGGAACAACTCAACAAGCGCGTAGGGCACGTC
TACAAGAAAGCATTTATGCAAGTTGTCGAGGCTGACATGCTCTCTAAGGGTCTACTCGGTGGCGAGGCGT
GGTCTTCGTGGCATAAGGAAGACTCTATTCATGTAGGAGTACGCTGCATCGAGATGCTCATTGAGTCAAC
CGGAATGGTTAGCTTACACCGCCAAAATGCTGGCGTAGTAGGTCAAGACTCTGAGACTATCGAACTCGCA
CCTGAATACGCTGAGGCTATCGCAACCCGTGCAGGTGCGCTGGCTGGCATCTCTCCGATGTTCCAACCTT
GCGTAGTTCCTCCTAAGCCGTGGACTGGCATTACTGGTGGTGGCTATTGGGCTAACGGTCGTCGTCCTCT
GGCGCTGGTGCGTACTCACAGTAAGAAAGCACTGATGCGCTACGAAGACGTTTACATGCCTGAGGTGTAC
AAAGCGATTAACATTGCGCAAAACACCGCATGGAAAATCAACAAGAAAGTCCTAGCGGTCGCCAACGTAA
TCACCAAGTGGAAGCATTGTCCGGTCGAGGACATCCCTGCGATTGAGCGTGAAGAACTCCCGATGAAACC
GGAAGACATCGACATGAATCCTGAGGCTCTCACCGCGTGGAAACGTGCTGCCGCTGCTGTGTACCGCAAG
GACAAGGCTCGCAAGTCTCGCCGTATCAGCCTTGAGTTCATGCTTGAGCAAGCCAATAAGTTTGCTAACC
ATAAGGCCATCTGGTTCCCTTACAACATGGACTGGCGCGGTCGTGTTTACGCTGTGTCAATGTTCAACCC
GCAAGGTAACGATATGACCAAAGGACTGCTTACGCTGGCGAAAGGTAAACCAATCGGTAAGGAAGGTTAC
TACTGGCTGAAAATCCACGGTGCAAACTGTGCGGGTGTCGATAAGGTTCCGTTCCCTGAGCGCATCAAGT
TCATTGAGGAAAACCACGAGAACATCATGGCTTGCGCTAAGTCTCCACTGGAGAACACTTGGTGGGCTGA
GCAAGATTCTCCGTTCTGCTTCCTTGCGTTCTGCTTTGAGTACGCTGGGGTACAGCACCACGGCCTGAGC
TATAACTGCTCCCTTCCGCTGGCGTTTGACGGGTCTTGCTCTGGCATCCAGCACTTCTCCGCGATGCTCC
GAGATGAGGTAGGTGGTCGCGCGGTTAACTTGCTTCCTAGTGAAACCGTTCAGGACATCTACGGGATTGT
TGCTAAGAAAGTCAACGAGATTCTACAAGCAGACGCAATCAATGGGACCGATAACGAAGTAGTTACCGTG
ACCGATGAGAACACTGGTGAAATCTCTGAGAAAGTCAAGCTGGGCACTAAGGCACTGGCTGGTCAATGGC
TGGCTTACGGTGTTACTCGCAGTGTGACTAAGCGTTCAGTCATGACGCTGGCTTACGGGTCCAAAGAGTT
CGGCTTCCGTCAACAAGTGCTGGAAGATACCATTCAGCCAGCTATTGATTCCGGCAAGGGTCTGATGTTC
ACTCAGCCGAATCAGGCTGCTGGATACATGGCTAAGCTGATTTGGGAATCTGTGAGCGTGACGGTGGTAG
CTGCGGTTGAAGCAATGAACTGGCTTAAGTCTGCTGCTAAGCTGCTGGCTGCTGAGGTCAAAGATAAGAA
GACTGGAGAGATTCTTCGCAAGCGTTGCGCTGTGCATTGGGTAACTCCTGATGGTTTCCCTGTGTGGCAG
GAATACAAGAAGCCTATTCAGACGCGCTTGAACCTGATGTTCCTCGGTCAGTTCCGCTTACAGCCTACCA
TTAACACCAACAAAGATAGCGAGATTGATGCACACAAACAGGAGTCTGGTATCGCTCCTAACTTTGTACA
CAGCCAAGACGGTAGCCACCTTCGTAAGACTGTAGTGTGGGCACACGAGAAGTACGGAATCGAATCTTTT
GCACTGATTCACGACTCCTTCGGTACCATTCCGGCTGACGCTGCGAACCTGTTCAAAGCAGTGCGCGAAA
CTATGGTTGACACATATGAGTCTTGTGATGTACTGGCTGATTTCTACGACCAGTTCGCTGACCAGTTGCA
CGAGTCTCAATTGGACAAAATGCCAGCACTTCCGGCTAAAGGTAACTTGAACCTCCGTGACATCTTAGAG
TCGGACTTCGCGTTCGCGTAATAAAGGTAGAGACCTACTAGTAGCGGCCGCTGCAGGCTTCCTCGCTCAC
TGACTCGCTGCGCTCGGTCGTTCGGCTGCGGCGAGCGGTATCAGCTCACTCAAAGGCGGTAATACGGTTA
TCCACAGAATCAGGGGATAACGCAGGAAAGAACATGTGAGCAAAAGGCCAGCAAAAGGCCAGGAACCGTA
AAAAGGCCGCGTTGCTGGCGTTTTTCCACAGGCTCCGCCCCCCTGACGAGCATCACAAAAATCGACGCTC
AAGTCAGAGGTGGCGAAACCCGACAGGACTATAAAGATACCAGGCGTTTCCCCCTGGAAGCTCCCTCGTG
CGCTCTCCTGTTCCGACCCTGCCGCTTACCGGATACCTGTCCGCCTTTCTCCCTTCGGGAAGCGTGGCGC
TTTCTCATAGCTCACGCTGTAGGTATCTCAGTTCGGTGTAGGTCGTTCGCTCCAAGCTGGGCTGTGTGCA
CGAACCCCCCGTTCAGCCCGACCGCTGCGCCTTATCCGGTAACTATCGTCTTGAGTCCAACCCGGTAAGA
CACGACTTATCGCCACTGGCAGCAGCCACTGGTAACAGGATTAGCAGAGCGAGGTATGTAGGCGGTGCTA
CAGAGTTCTTGAAGTGGTGGCCTAACTACGGCTACACTAGAAGAACAGTATTTGGTATCTGCGCTCTGCT
GAAGCCAGTTACCTTCGGAAAAAGAGTTGGTAGCTCTTGATCCGGCAAACAAACCACCGCTGGTAGCGGT
GGTTTTTTTGTTTGCAAGCAGCAGATTACGCGCAGAAAAAAAGGATCTCAAGAAGATCCTTTGATCTTTT
CTACGGGGTCTGACGCTCAGTGGAACGAAAACTCACGTTAAGGGATTTTGGTCATGAGATTATCAAAAAG
GATCTTCACCTAGATCCTTTTAAATTAAAAATGAAGTTTTAAATCAATCTAAAGTATATATGAGTAAACT
TGGTCTGACAGTTACCAATGCTTAATCAGTGAGGCACCTATCTCAGCGATCTGTCTATTTCGTTCATCCA
TAGTTGCCTGACTCCCCGTCGTGTAGATAACTACGATACGGGAGGGCTTACCATCTGGCCCCAGTGCTGC
AATGATACCGCGCGACCCACGCTCACCGGCTCCAGATTTATCAGCAATAAACCAGCCAGCCGGAAGGGCC
GAGCGCAGAAGTGGTCCTGCAACTTTATCCGCCTCCATCCAGTCTATTAATTGTTGCCGGGAAGCTAGAG
TAAGTAGTTCGCCAGTTAATAGTTTGCGCAACGTTGTTGCCATTGCTACAGGCATCGTGGTGTCACGCTC
GTCGTTTGGTATGGCTTCATTCAGCTCCGGTTCCCAACGATCAAGGCGAGTTACATGATCCCCCATGTTG
TGCAAAAAAGCGGTTAGCTCCTTCGGTCCTCCGATCGTTGTCAGAAGTAAGTTGGCCGCAGTGTTATCAC
TCATGGTTATGGCAGCACTGCATAATTCTCTTACTGTCATGCCATCCGTAAGATGCTTTTCTGTGACTGG
TGAGTACTCAACCAAGTCATTCTGAGAATAGTGTATGCGGCGACCGAGTTGCTCTTGCCCGGCGTCAATA
CGGGATAATACCGCGCCACATAGCAGAACTTTAAAAGTGCTCATCATTGGAAAACGTTCTTCGGGGCGAA
AACTCTCAAGGATCTTACCGCTGTTGAGATCCAGTTCGATGTAACCCACTCGTGCACCCAACTGATCTTC
AGCATCTTTTACTTTCACCAGCGTTTCTGGGTGAGCAAAAACAGGAAGGCAAAATGCCGCAAAAAAGGGA
ATAAGGGCGACACGGAAATGTTGAATACTCATACTCTTCCTTTTTCAATATTATTGAAGCATTTATCAGG
GTTATTGTCTCATGAGCGGATACATATTTGAATGTATTTAGAAAAATAAACAAATAGGGGTTCCGCGCAC
ATTTCCCCGAAAAGTGCCACCTGACGTCTAAGAAACCATTATTATCATGACATTAACCTATAAAAATAGG
Features (pLannotate 1.2.2; 7 found; start..end, strand, type, name):
     17..60      -  terminator     bacterial terminator: putative bacterial transcription terminator
     63..84      +  misc_feature   BioBrick prefix: BioBrick prefix for parts that do not start with "ATG"
    100..2748    +  CDS            RPOL_BPT7: Experimental evidence at protein level: Swiss-Prot protein existence level 1. Highly processive DNA-dependent RNA polymerase that catalyzes the transcription of class II and class III viral genes. Recognizes a specific promoter sequence and enters first into an 'abortive phase' where very short transcripts are synthesized and released before proceeding to the processive transcription of long RNA chains. Unwinds the double-stranded DNA to expose the coding strand for templating. Participates in the initiation of viral DNA replication presumably by making primers accessible to the DNA polymerase
   2766..2786    +  misc_feature   BioBrick suffix: universal suffix for all parts
   2963..3551    -  rep_origin     ori: high-copy-number ColE1/pMB1/pBR322/pUC origin of replication
   3722..4582    -  CDS            AmpR: β-lactamase; bla; confers resistance to ampicillin, carbenicillin, and related antibiotics
   4583..4687    -  promoter       AmpR promoter: bla
