[The description below was written by a language model from this plasmid's Addgene catalogue record and pLannotate feature annotations shown in this document.]
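Description:
C95m is a synthetic-biology part plasmid built on the small DVA backbone (about 2.1 kb) and intended for MoClo Golden Gate assembly in Escherichia coli. It stores a single modular element, a "CD" position part, which in this assembly scheme corresponds to the coding-sequence slot flanked by the C and D fusion overhangs. The plasmid is maintained at high copy through a ColE1/pUC-type origin of replication and is selected with ampicillin via a β-lactamase gene driven by its native bla promoter.

The payload is the coding sequence of bacteriophage T7 RNA polymerase, a roughly 2.65 kb open reading frame that accounts for essentially the whole recorded insert. T7 RNA polymerase is a highly processive single-subunit enzyme that transcribes only from its own specific promoter sequence, making it a common orthogonal expression driver. In the annotated sequence the coding region sits between BioBrick prefix and suffix sequences, with a putative bacterial terminator just upstream on the opposite strand, presumably insulating the part from read-through. No promoter, ribosome binding site or terminator for the polymerase gene is annotated, consistent with a bare coding part that becomes functional only after being combined with promoter, 5′ UTR and terminator parts in a Golden Gate reaction. The Type IIS sites used for assembly are not listed in the feature table.

The record indicates the part should be used with a companion part, P18m, but does not say what that part is. The insert name carries a depositor note requesting verification, so its identity rests mainly on the sequence annotation, which matches T7 RNA polymerase.
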