Addgene plasmid #121001: C95m
Purpose: MoClo golden gate assembly CD part for T7 RNA polymerase (use with P18m). Please see Supplemental Documents for annotated Genbank file.
Depositing lab: Richard Murray. Depositing organization: California Institute of Technology.
Backbone
  Vector backbone: DVA
  Backbone size w/o insert (bp): 2100
  Vector type: Synthetic Biology
Growth in bacteria
  Bacterial resistance: Ampicillin, 100 μg/mL
  Growth temperature: 37°C
  Growth strain: JM109
  Copy number: High Copy
Gene/Insert
  Gene/Insert name: T7 RNA polymerase (Andy please check!)
  Species: Synthetic
  Insert size (bp): 2657
  Cloning method: Gibson Cloning
  Sequencing primers: 5′ AAATAGGCGTATCACGAGGCA; 3′ TTACCGCCTTTGAGTGAGCTG
Terms and licenses: Academic/Nonprofit Terms; Industry Terms: Not Available to Industry
How to cite: C95m was a gift from Richard Murray (Addgene plasmid # 121001 ; http://n2t.net/addgene:121001 ; RRID:Addgene_121001)
